>Addgene plasmid #15508 | pBS-OMP-CreFNF | addgene partial sequence | sequence record 22048 | 15508 with M13F
CCCGACGTCGCATGCGTTTAACATGATTGTGGGTATAAAATCCTAGCACTGGGTTGTGGGGCAGAGGTTG
GGGAGTTTGAGACCAAATTCCAGGCCAAGGGCTAGGAATGTAGCTCACTGGTAAGTGCTTGCCTAAGGTG
TAGGATGCCTGGATTGGCTCCCCGGCACCAAATTGATGTCATATCTCATGCCTGTAATCCTGGCACTTAA
GAGGTAGAGGAAGGGTGAGTAGATATCCTGCACAGCCGCACAGCCAGCTCTGGGATGGCTGCATATATGA
GATCCCAGCTGAAAAGAAAACAGAACCTAATGAAGGTTTATTCAGTGGTTCCATCACTGAAAGAGGGAGG
AGGGGGAGGGAGTGGGAGAAGGGTGGGG
