>Addgene plasmid #15508 | pBS-OMP-CreFNF | addgene partial sequence | sequence record 22049 | 15508 with M13R
ATACTCAAGCTATGCATCCAACGCGTTGGGAGCTCTCCCATATGGTCGAGGCTAATTACATTCTACCTCC
TGTTGCTGCTGTGGTGACAGCCTCTGGTTCCTGCAAGGAAGCCCTGGGGAGCTCATTACTGTGCCTTTCA
TCCCCGCTGTCCCCACTGACTGGGTCCTGTTTGTTGTCACCTCTCTTGTTCTGTCCCATTGCCCTGCAGG
GCCTCCCCTGCTCTCCTCTGGTTTCTCCCTGGAAGGGTAGTAGGGGAGTCGCACCCTGAACCCCCCACCC
AGCTGTACGTTCCCAGTGCTGAACCTCAGATGCAGAGGTGTCATGCCTGGAACACTTCACCTTCCTCTAG
GAAGCTGCTCCTTTATTCCTAGACCTCAAGGTGACCTGGGGCTGGTGGGCACAGCAGTCAAAGCCAGCCA
GGCTGAGTCTGTTCTGGCTGCTGGTTCCTGGCCTCATGGTGAACCTGACTTTCCCGCCCTAGGGACAAAT
CCTGGGGGTTTGGAAGTTCCTTCCTTGCACACTTTGGTTCCTTTCCCTCTTCCCTTGTGCTTAGACCTAA
TCATGTGTTCTGCAAGGCTCCCTCTCTTAGGGGCTCCCTGGGCTTCAGTATGCCCCCCCCCCACGTGTGC
CACCCCCAACTCAGTAGTTTGTTCCCTAAGGCAGAAAGTGGAATGTGAGGTGACAAGGCCATGAGAAACC
ACAGTTAGGATGCAAATAAGTTAAATACTTACTTGT
