[The description below was written by a language model from this plasmid's Addgene catalogue record.]
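Description:
pBS-OMP-CreFNF is a mouse gene-targeting vector built in the high-copy pBS (pBluescript-type) cloning backbone of about 3 kb. It is propagated in standard E. coli cloning strains under ampicillin selection. The backbone serves only to carry and amplify the targeting cassette. No mammalian episomal replication or viral delivery elements are recorded.

The insert is roughly 11 kb of mouse-derived sequence, described as an OMP targeting vector with Cre and "FNF". OMP is the olfactory marker protein gene, which is expressed in mature olfactory sensory neurons. The design therefore implies genomic homology arms from the OMP locus flanking a Cre recombinase coding sequence, so that homologous recombination in embryonic stem cells places Cre under the control of the endogenous OMP regulatory elements rather than a heterologous promoter. "FNF" is not expanded in the record. In targeting-vector nomenclature it usually denotes a neomycin resistance cassette flanked by FRT sites, which allows drug selection of targeted ES cell clones and later removal of the marker by Flp recombinase. No feature table is available, so the record does not state the arm lengths, the exact insertion point relative to the OMP coding region, or the promoter driving the selection cassette.

The depositor notes that a mouse strain derived from this plasmid is distributed through a public repository. This is consistent with its use to generate an OMP-Cre knock-in line for Cre-mediated recombination, such as permanent genetic marking, in mature olfactory sensory neurons. The associated study concerned odorant receptor gene choice after nuclear transfer from these neurons.
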