Addgene plasmid #15508: pBS-OMP-CreFNF
Depositing lab: Peter Mombaerts. Depositing organization: Rockefeller University. Publication: Odorant receptor gene choice is reset by nuclear transfer from mouse olfactory sensory neurons. Li J, Ishii T, Feinstein P, Mombaerts P. Nature. 2004 Mar 25. 428(6981):393-9. 10.1038/nature02433 PubMed 15042081.
Backbone
  Vector backbone: pBS
  Backbone size w/o insert (bp): 3000
  Vector type: high copy number
Growth in bacteria
  Bacterial resistance: Ampicillin, 100 μg/mL
  Growth temperature: 37°C
  Growth strain: DH5alpha
  Copy number: High Copy
Gene/Insert
  Gene/Insert name: OMP targeting Vector with CRE FNF
  Species: M. musculus (mouse)
  Insert size (bp): 11000
  Cloning method: Restriction Enzyme
  Sequencing primers: 5′ M13; 3′ reverse
Terms and licenses: Academic/Nonprofit Terms; Industry Terms: Not Available to Industry
Depositor comments: The mouse strain that was derived from this plasmid is available from The Jackson Laboratory: http://jaxmice.jax.org/strain/006668.html
How to cite: pBS-OMP-CreFNF was a gift from Peter Mombaerts (Addgene plasmid # 15508 ; http://n2t.net/addgene:15508 ; RRID:Addgene_15508)
